Addgene plasmid #50616: pNS8
Purpose: NS module plasmid for Cermak, et al., 2011 TALEN kit
Depositing lab: Daniel Voytas. Depositing organization: University of Minnesota.
Backbone
  Vector backbone: pTC14
  Backbone manufacturer: n/a
  Backbone size w/o insert (bp): 3007
  Total vector size (bp): 3113
  Vector type: Unspecified
Growth in bacteria
  Bacterial resistance: Tetracycline, 10 μg/mL
  Growth temperature: 37°C
  Growth strain: DH5alpha
  Growth instructions: 10mg/L Tet
  Copy number: High Copy
Gene/Insert
  Gene/Insert name: NS8
  Species: Xanthamonas
  Insert size (bp): 106
  Cloning method: Restriction Enzyme; 5′ cloning site XbaI (not destroyed); 3′ cloning site XhoI (not destroyed)
  Sequencing primers: 5′ caagcctgattgggagaaaa
Terms and licenses: Academic/Nonprofit Terms; Industry Terms: Not Available to Industry
Depositor comments: Note: Restriction digests show that this pNS series of plasmids is actually about 2.5kb, not 3.1kb as the sequence-based map below suggests. All important features are present in the plasmid and the construct should function as reported despite this size discrepancy.
How to cite: pNS8 was a gift from Daniel Voytas (Addgene plasmid # 50616 ; http://n2t.net/addgene:50616 ; RRID:Addgene_50616)
