[The description below was written by a language model from this plasmid's Addgene catalogue record and pLannotate feature annotations shown in this document.]
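Description:
pNS8 is a small bacterial module plasmid from a Golden Gate TALEN assembly kit, built on the pTC14 backbone and carrying a single TAL effector repeat unit, listed as NS8, derived from Xanthomonas. The insert is only 106 bp and sits between XbaI and XhoI sites that were both retained after cloning. By the kit's naming convention, "NS" refers to the repeat-variable diresidue encoded by the repeat and "8" to the position the module occupies in an ordered repeat array. The record itself states only that it is an NS module for the kit. The insert is not picked up as a feature in the automated annotation, which is expected for such a short TAL repeat.

The plasmid is maintained in E. coli at high copy through a ColE1/pUC-type origin and is selected with tetracycline, via a tetracycline efflux gene (TcR) driven by its own tet promoter. The remaining annotated elements are a T7 promoter, rrnB T1 and T2 transcription terminators, and short fragments of lacI, a kanamycin resistance gene and the RSF origin. The fragments appear to be non-functional remnants of earlier vector construction rather than working parts. No eukaryotic expression elements are present, consistent with its role as a donor of one repeat module, not an expression vector. Modules like this are combined with other repeat plasmids to assemble custom TALE DNA-binding arrays for designer nucleases.

The depositor notes that restriction digests indicate the pNS series is about 2.5 kb, not the 3.1 kb implied by the sequence-based map. All important features are reported as present, and the plasmid is expected to function as described.
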