Features (pLannotate 1.2.2; 10 found; start..end, strand, type, name):
      1..54      -  CDS            lacI (fragment): lac repressor; lacI; The lac repressor binds to the lac operator to inhibit transcription in E. coli. This inhibition can be relieved by adding lactose or isopropyl-β-D-thiogalactopyranoside (IPTG).
     56..180     -  rep_origin     RSF ori (fragment): Plasmids containing the RSF 1030 origin of replication can be propagated in E. coli cells that contain additional plasmids with compatible origins.
    196..224     +  promoter       tet promoter: E. coli promoter for tetracycline efflux protein gene
    272..1462    +  CDS            TcR: tetracycline efflux protein; tet; confers resistance to tetracycline
   1560..1634    +  CDS            KanR (fragment): aminoglycoside phosphotransferase; aphA-3; confers resistance to kanamycin
   1637..1655    -  promoter       T7 promoter: promoter for bacteriophage T7 RNA polymerase
   1962..2550    +  rep_origin     ori: high-copy-number ColE1/pMB1/pBR322/pUC origin of replication
   2733..2825    +  CDS            lacI (fragment): lac repressor; lacI; The lac repressor binds to the lac operator to inhibit transcription in E. coli. This inhibition can be relieved by adding lactose or isopropyl-β-D-thiogalactopyranoside (IPTG).
   2880..2907    -  terminator     rrnB T2 terminator: transcription terminator T2 from the E. coli rrnB gene
   3039..3082    +  terminator     rrnB T1 terminator: Escherichia coli rrnB; transcription terminator T1 from the E. coli rrnB gene
>Addgene plasmid #50616 | pNS8 | depositor full sequence | sequence record 75697 | pNS8 sequence 3113 bps
CTGCATTAATGAATCGGCCAACGCGCGGGGAGAGGCGGTTTGCGTATTGGGCGCTCTTCCGCTTCCTCGC
TCACTGACTCGCTGCGCTCGGTCGTTCGGCTGCGGCGAGCGGTATCAGCTCACTCAAAGGCGGTAATACG
GTTATCCACAGAATCAGGGGATAACGCAGGAAAGAACATGAATTAATTCTCATGTTTGACAGCTTATCAT
CGATTAGCTTTAATGCGGTAGTTTATCACAGTTAAATTGCTAACGCAGTCAGGCACCGTGTATGAAATCT
AACAATGCGCTCATCGTCATCCTCGGCACCGTCACCCTGGATGCTGTAGGCATAGGCTTGGTTATGCCGG
TACTGCCGGGCCTCTTGCGGGATATCGTCCATTCCGACAGCATCGCCAGTCACTATGGCGTGCTGCTAGC
GCTATATGCGTTGATGCAATTTCTATGCGCACCCGTTCTCGGAGCACTGTCCGACCGCTTTGGCCGCCGC
CCAGTCCTGCTCGCTTCGCTACTTGGAGCCACTATCGACTACGCGATCATGGCGACCACACCCGTCCTGT
GGATTCTCTACGCCGGACGCATCGTGGCCGGCATCACCGGCGCCACAGGTGCGGTTGCTGGCGCCTATAT
CGCCGACATCACCGATGGGGAAGATCGGGCTCGCCACTTCGGGCTCATGAGCGCTTGTTTCGGCGTGGGT
ATGGTGGCAGGCCCCGTGGCCGGGGGACTGTTGGGCGCCATCTCCTTACATGCACCATTCCTTGCGGCGG
CGGTGCTCAACGGCCTCAACCTACTACTGGGCTGCTTCCTAATGCAGGAGTCGCATAAGGGAGAGCGCCG
ACCCATGCCCTTGAGAGCCTTCAACCCAGTCAGCTCCTTCCGGTGGGCGCGGGGCATGACTATCGTCGCC
GCACTTATGACTGTCTTCTTTATCATGCAACTCGTAGGACAGGTGCCGGCAGCGCTCTGGGTCATTTTCG
GCGAGGACCGCTTTCGCTGGAGCGCGACGATGATCGGCCTGTCGCTTGCGGTATTCGGAATCTTGCACGC
CCTCGCTCAAGCCTTCGTCACTGGTCCCGCCACCAAACGTTTCGGCGAGAAGCAGGCCATTATCGCCGGC
ATGGCGGCCGACGCGCTGGGCTACGTCTTGCTGGCGTTCGCGACGCGAGGCTGGATGGCCTTCCCCATTA
TGATTCTTCTCGCTTCCGGCGGCATCGGGATGCCCGCGTTGCAGGCCATGCTGTCCAGGCAGGTAGATGA
CGACCATCAGGGACAGCTTCAAGGATCGCTCGCGGCTCTTACCAGCCTAACTTCGATCATTGGACCGCTG
ATCGTCACGGCGATTTATGCCGCCTCGGCGAGCACATGGAACGGGTTGGCATGGATTGTAGGCGCCGCCC
TATACCTTGTCTGCCTCCCCGCGTTGCGTCGCGGTGCATGGAGCCGGGCCACCTCGACCTGAATGGAAGC
CGGCGGCACCTCGCTAACGGATTCACCACTCCAAGAATTGGAGCCAATCAATTCTTGCGGAGAACTGTGA
ATGCGCAAACCAACCCTTGATCGGGGAAGAACAGTATGTCGAGCTATTTTTTGACTTACTGGGGATCAAG
CCTGATTGGGAGAAAATAAAATATCCCCTATAGTGAGTCGTATTACATGGTCATAGCTGTTTCCTGGCAG
CTCTGGCCCGTGTCTCAAAATCTCTGATGTTACATTGCACAAGATAAAAATATATCATCATGCCTCCTCT
AGAGGTCTCCGAAACGGTGCAGCGGCTGTTGCCGGTGCTGTGCCAGGACCATGGCCTGACCCCGGACCAA
GTGGTGGCTATCGCCAGCAACAGCGGCGGCAAGCAAGCGCTCGAAGAGACCCTCGAGCCACCCATGACCA
AAATCCCTTAACGTGAGTTACGCGTCGTTCCACTGAGCGTCAGACCCCGTAGAAAAGATCAAAGGATCTT
CTTGAGATCCTTTTTTTCTGCGCGTAATCTGCTGCTTGCAAACAAAAAAACCACCGCTACCAGCGGTGGT
TTGTTTGCCGGATCAAGAGCTACCAACTCTTTTTCCGAAGGTAACTGGCTTCAGCAGAGCGCAGATACCA
AATACTGTTCTTCTAGTGTAGCCGTAGTTAGGCCACCACTTCAAGAACTCTGTAGCACCGCCTACATACC
TCGCTCTGCTAATCCTGTTACCAGTGGCTGCTGCCAGTGGCGATAAGTCGTGTCTTACCGGGTTGGACTC
AAGACGATAGTTACCGGATAAGGCGCAGCGGTCGGGCTGAACGGGGGGTTCGTGCACACAGCCCAGCTTG
GAGCGAACGACCTACACCGAACTGAGATACCTACAGCGTGAGCTATGAGAAAGCGCCACGCTTCCCGAAG
GGAGAAAGGCGGACAGGTATCCGGTAAGCGGCAGGGTCGGAACAGGAGAGCGCACGAGGGAGCTTCCAGG
GGGAAACGCCTGGTATCTTTATAGTCCTGTCGGGTTTCGCCACCTCTGACTTGAGCGTCGATTTTTGTGA
TGCTCGTCAGGGGGGCGGAGCCTATGGAAAAACGCCAGCAACGCGGCCTTTTTACGGTTCCTGGCCTTTT
GCTGGCCTTTTGCTCACATGTTCTTTCCTGCGTTATCCCCTGATTCTGTGGATAACCGTATTACCGCCTT
TGAGTGAGCTGATACCGCTCGCCGCAGCCGAACGACCGAGCGCAGCGAGTCAGTGAGCGAGGAAGCGGAA
GAGCGCCCAATACGCAAACCGCCTCTCCCCGCGCGTTGGCCGATTCATTAATGCAGCTGGCACGACAGGT
TTCCCGACTGGAAAGCGGGCAGTGAGCGCAACGCAATTAATACGCGTACCGCTAGCCAGGAAGAGTTTGT
AGAAACGCAAAAAGGCCATCCGTCAGGATGGCCTTCTGCTTAGTTTGATGCCTGGCAGTTTATGGCGGGC
GTCCTGCCCGCCACCCTCCGGGCCGTTGCTTCACAACGTTCAAATCCGCTCCCGGCGGATTTGTCCTACT
CAGGAGAGCGTTCACCGACAAACAACAGATAAAACGAAAGGCCCAGTCTTCCGACTGAGCCTTTCGTTTT
ATTTGATGCCTGGCAGTTCCCTACTCTCGCGTT
