>Addgene plasmid #50616 | pNS8 | addgene partial sequence | sequence record 78864 | pTC14_F2 5'-caagcctgattgggagaaaa-3'
AAAAATATATCATCATGCCTCCTCTAGAGGTCTCCGAAACGGTGCAGCGGCTGTTGCCGGTGCTGTGCCA
GGACCATGGCCTGACCCCGGACCAAGTGGTGGCTATCGCCAGCAACAGCGGCGGCAAGCAAGCGCTCGAA
GAGACCCTCGAGCCACCCATGACCAAAATCCCTTAACGTGAGTTACGCGTCGTTCCACTGAGCGTCAGAC
CCCGTAGAAAAGATCAAAGGATCTTCTTGAGATCCTTTTTTTCTGCGCGTAATCTGCTGCTTGCAAACAA
AAAAACCACCGCTACCAGCGGTGGTTTGTTTGCCGGATCAAGAGCTACCAACTCTTTTTCCGAAGGTAAC
TGGCTTCAGCAGAGCGCAGATACCAAATACTGTTCTTCTAGTGTAGCCGTAGTTAGGCCACCACTTCAAG
AACTCTGTAGCACCGCCTACATACCTCGCTCTGCTAATCCTGTTACCAGTGGCTGCTGCCAGTGGCGATA
AGTCGTGTCTTACCGGGTTGGACTCAAGACGATAGTTACCGGATAAGGCGCAGCGGTCGGGCTGAACGGG
GGGTTCGTGCACACAGCCCAGCTTGGAGCGAACGACCTACACCGAACTGAGATACCTACAGCGTGAGCTA
TGAGAAAGCGCCACGCTTCCCGAAGGGAGAAAGGCGGACAGGTATCCGGTAAGCGGCAGGGTCGGAACAG
GAGAGCGCACGAGGGAGCTTCCAGGGGGAAACGCCTGGTATCTTTATAGTCCTGTCGGGTTTCGCCACCT
CTGACTTGAGCGTCGATTTTTGTGATGCTCGTCAGGGGGGCGGAGCCTATGGAAAA
