>Addgene plasmid #50616 | pNS8 | addgene partial sequence | sequence record 79643 | pBR322ori-F
CACCTCTGACTTGAGCGTCGATTTTTGTGATGCTCGTCAGGGGGGCGGAGCCTATGGAAAAACGCCAGCA
ACGCGGCCTTTTTACGGTTCCTGGCCTTTTGCTGGCCTTTTGCTCACATGTTCTTTCCTGCGTTATCCCC
TGATTCTGTGGATAACGCAGGAAAGAACATGAATTAATTCTCATGTTTGACAGCTTATCATCGATTAGCT
TTAATGCGGTAGTTTATCACAGTTAAATTGCTAACGCAGTCAGGCACCGTGTATGAAATCTAACAATGCG
CTCATCGTCATCCTCGGCACCGTCACCCTGGATGCTGTAGGCATAGGCTTGGTTATGCCGGTACTGCCGG
GCCTCTTGCGGGATATCGTCCATTCCGACAGCATCGCCAGTCACTATGGCGTGCTGCTAGCGCTATATGC
GTTGATGCAATTTCTATGCGCACCCGTTCTCGGAGCACTGTCCGACCGCTTTGGCCGCCGCCCAGTCCTG
CTCGCTTCGCTACTTGGAGCCACTATCGACTACGCGATCATGGCGACCACACCCGTCCTGTGGATTCTCT
ACGCCGGACGCATCGTGGCCGGCATCACCGGCGCCACAGGTGCGGTTGCTGGCGCCTATATCGCCGACAT
CACCGATGGGGAAGATCGGGCTCGCCACTTCGGGCTCATGAGCGCTTGTTTCGGCGTGGGTATGGTGGCA
GGCCCCGTGGCCGGGGGACTGTTGGGCGCCATCTCCTTACATGCACCATTCCTTGCGGCGGCGGTGCTCA
ACGGCCTCAACCTACTACTGGGCTGCTTCCTAATGCAGGAGTCGCATAAGGGAGAGCGCCGACCCATGCC
CTTGAGAGCCTTCAACCCAGTCAGCTCCTTCCGGTGGGCGCGGGGCATGACTATCGTCGCCGCACTTATG
ACTGTCTTCTTTATCATGCAACTCGTAGGACAGGTGCCGGCAGCGCTCTGGGTCATTTTCGGCGAGGACC
GCTTTC
